Addgene plasmid #16863: XE177 Xenopus Wnt-8-myc-pcDNA3
Depositing lab: Randall Moon.
Backbone
  Vector backbone: pcDNA3
  Backbone size w/o insert (bp): 5500
  Vector type: Mammalian Expression
  Selectable markers: Neomycin (select with G418)
Growth in bacteria
  Bacterial resistance: Ampicillin, 100 μg/mL
  Growth temperature: 37°C
  Growth strain: DH5alpha
  Copy number: High Copy
Gene/Insert
  Gene/Insert name: Wnt-8 (alt name: Wnt8)
  Species: X. laevis (frog)
  Entrez Gene: wnt8a.L (a.k.a. XELAEV_18017109mg, Xwnt8, wnt-8, wnt8, wnt8a, xwnt-8)
  Tag / fusion protein: myc (C terminal on insert)
  Cloning method: Restriction Enzyme
  Sequencing primers: 5′ T7
Terms and licenses: Academic/Nonprofit Terms; Industry Terms: Not Available to Industry
Depositor comments: Xenopus Wnt-8, tagged with a c-myc epitope at the carboxy terminal end, cloned into the vector pcDNA3. Reference: The insert was published in J. Christian et al., Genes and Development, 1993. This unpublished construct was generated by Julia Yang-Snyder.
How to cite: XE177 Xenopus Wnt-8-myc-pcDNA3 was a gift from Randall Moon (Addgene plasmid # 16863 ; http://n2t.net/addgene:16863 ; RRID:Addgene_16863)
