[The description below was written by a language model from this plasmid's Addgene catalogue record.]
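Description:
XE177 Xenopus Wnt-8-myc-pcDNA3 is a mammalian expression plasmid built on the pcDNA3 backbone (about 5.5 kb without the insert). It carries the Xenopus laevis Wnt-8 coding sequence (wnt8a.L, also known as Xwnt-8), inserted by restriction enzyme cloning. The plasmid is maintained in E. coli as a high-copy vector under ampicillin selection. It also carries a neomycin resistance marker, so stably transfected mammalian cells can be selected with G418.

The Wnt-8 open reading frame is fused at its carboxy terminus to a c-myc epitope tag. This allows the secreted ligand to be detected or immunoprecipitated with anti-myc antibodies, without the need for a Wnt-8-specific reagent. The record does not name the promoter and includes no feature table. As a general property of the backbone, pcDNA3 drives inserts from the CMV immediate-early promoter, with a downstream polyadenylation signal. It also has a T7 promoter upstream of the cloning site, which fits with T7 being listed as the 5′ sequencing primer and would in principle allow in vitro transcription of the insert.

The depositor notes that the insert itself was published previously, while this particular pcDNA3 construct is unpublished. No specific application is recorded. A tagged Wnt-8 expression plasmid of this kind is suited to producing the ligand in transfected cells to study Wnt signalling, such as pathway activation, ligand secretion or interactions with receptors, with the myc tag used to track the protein.
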