>Addgene plasmid #16863 | XE177 Xenopus Wnt-8-myc-pcDNA3 | addgene partial sequence | sequence record 23431 | 16863 with CMV-F
TTAGCGACTCTCTGGCTACTAGAGAACCCACTGCTTACTGGCTTATCGAAATTAATACGACTCACTATAG
GGAGACCCAAGCTTGGTACCGAGCTCGGATCCACTAGTAACGGCCGCCAGTGTGCTGGAATTCTGCAGAT
GACGGTATCGATAAGCTTGCTTGTTCTTTTTGCAGAAGCTCAGAATAAACGCTCAACTTTGGCAGATAAT
TCCGTTTTTTTTTTTTTTTTTTTTTTGTTCATTTGCTGAGGATACTGTTCAAGCATTACCCCGGATAGCA
GCCTTCATCATGCAAAACACCACTTTGTTCATCCTTGCAACTCTTCTGATCTTCTGCCCATTCTTCACTG
CCTCAGCATGGTCAGTCAATAACTTTCTGATGACAGGACCCAAGGCATATCTGACATACTCAGCGAGTGT
TGCCGTGGGTGCGCAGAATGGAATTGAGGAGTGTAAATATCAGTTTGCGTGGGAAAGATGGAATTGCCCT
GAAAGTACCCTGCAGCTTGCTACCCACAATGGACTTCGAAGTGCAACCAGAGAAACCTCCTTTGTGCATG
CCATTAGCTCAGCGGGAGTTATGTATACACTGACGAGAAACTGCAGCATGGGGGACTTTGATAACTGTGG
ATGTGATGACTCCAGAAATGGCCGCATCGGTGGCCGAGGCTGGGNNTGGGNNCGCNTGCCAGTGATAATG
CAAAATTTGGNGAGCGGATCTCTAANCTATTCGTCGATGGCTTGGANACGGGACAAGATGCCANANCCCT
ANTGANCTNGCATACATGANGCAGGAGAT
